Addgene plasmid #31065: HNF4A_P2-198
Depositing lab: Gerhart Ryffel. Depositing organization: Universitaetsklinikum Essen. Publication: A distant upstream promoter of the HNF-4alpha gene connects the transcription factors involved in maturity-onset diabetes of the young. Thomas H, Jaschkowitz K, Bulman M, Frayling TM, Mitchell SM, Roosen S, Lingott-Frieg A, Tack CJ, Ellard S, Ryffel GU, Hattersley AT. Hum Mol Genet. 2001 Sep 15. 10(19):2089-97. 10.1093/hmg/10.19.2089 PubMed 11590126.
Backbone
  Vector backbone: pGL3-basic
  Backbone manufacturer: Promega
  Backbone size w/o insert (bp): 4800
  Vector type: Mammalian Expression, Luciferase
Growth in bacteria
  Bacterial resistance: Ampicillin, 100 μg/mL
  Growth temperature: 37°C
  Growth strain: DH5alpha
  Copy number: High Copy
Gene/Insert
  Gene/Insert name: HNF4A P2 promoter
  Species: H. sapiens (human)
  Insert size (bp): 198
  Mutation: -198 to -1 of P2 HNF4A promoter
  Entrez Gene: HNF4A (a.k.a. FRTS4, HNF4, HNF4a7, HNF4a8, HNF4a9, HNF4alpha, MODY, MODY1, NR2A1, NR2A21, TCF, TCF-14, TCF14)
  Cloning method: Restriction Enzyme; 5′ cloning site XhoI (not destroyed); 3′ cloning site HindIII (not destroyed)
  Sequencing primers: 5′ n/a
Terms and licenses: Academic/Nonprofit Terms; Industry Terms: Not Available to Industry
How to cite: HNF4A_P2-198 was a gift from Gerhart Ryffel (Addgene plasmid # 31065 ; http://n2t.net/addgene:31065 ; RRID:Addgene_31065)
