[The description below was written by a language model from this plasmid's Addgene catalogue record and pLannotate feature annotations shown in this document.]
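Description:
HNF4A_P2-198 is a firefly luciferase reporter plasmid built on the promoterless pGL3-basic backbone and intended for transient transfection of mammalian cells. It carries a 198 bp fragment of the human HNF4A gene, spanning positions -198 to -1 of the P2 promoter, the distant upstream alternative promoter of this nuclear receptor gene. The fragment was cloned between the XhoI and HindIII sites, both retained, which places it directly upstream of the luc+ coding sequence. The feature table does not annotate the insert itself, but the unannotated region preceding the luciferase open reading frame is consistent with this placement, and the total sequence length of about 5 kb matches backbone plus insert.

Because pGL3-basic has no eukaryotic promoter or enhancer of its own, luciferase output depends on the transcriptional activity of the inserted HNF4A fragment. The reporter transcript is terminated by the SV40 late poly(A) signal. A synthetic poly(A) signal and the α2-globin RNA polymerase II pause site lie upstream of the cloning region and suppress read-through transcription from the vector backbone, which lowers background signal. Propagation in E. coli relies on a high-copy ColE1/pUC-type origin with ampicillin selection through β-lactamase, and an f1 origin allows single-stranded DNA production. The short large T antigen, TcR and lacZα fragments are backbone remnants rather than functional genes.

The name and the defined endpoints suggest that this is a short proximal P2 promoter reporter. Such constructs are typically used to measure promoter activity and map regulatory elements, here in the context of transcription factors linked to maturity-onset diabetes of the young.
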