Features (pLannotate 1.2.2; 11 found; start..end, strand, type, name):
    271..1923    +  CDS            luciferase: firefly luciferase; luc+; enhanced luc+ version of the luciferase gene
   1964..2085    -  polyA_signal   SV40 poly(A) signal: SV40 polyadenylation signal
   2108..2176    -  CDS            large T antigen (fragment): large T antigen from SV40 (simian virus 40)
   2192..2324    +  CDS            TcR (fragment): tetracycline efflux protein; tet; confers resistance to tetracycline
   2504..3092    -  rep_origin     ori: high-copy-number ColE1/pMB1/pBR322/pUC origin of replication
   3263..4123    -  CDS            AmpR: β-lactamase; bla; confers resistance to ampicillin, carbenicillin, and related antibiotics
   4124..4228    -  promoter       AmpR promoter: bla
   4255..4683    +  rep_origin     f1 ori (sequence partly withheld): f1 bacteriophage origin of replication; arrow indicates direction of (+) strand synthesis
   4715..4782    -  CDS            lacZα (fragment): LacZα fragment of β-galactosidase; lacZ fragment
   4841..4889    +  polyA_signal   poly(A) signal: synthetic polyadenylation signal
   4903..4994    +  misc_feature   pause site: RNA polymerase II transcriptional pause signal from the human α2 globin gene
>Addgene plasmid #31065 | HNF4A_P2-198 | depositor full sequence | sequence record 14179 | Author sequence
GGTACCGAGCTCTTACGCGTGCTAGCCCGGGCTCGAGGGTTCCCTAAGTGACTGGTTACTCTTTAACGTA
TCCACCCACCTTGGGTGATTAGAAGAATCAATAAGATAACCGGGCGGTGGCAGCTGGCCGCACTCACCGC
CTTCCTGGTGGACGGGCTCCTGGTGGCTGTGCTGCTGCTGTGAGCGGGCCCCTGCTCCTCCATGCCCCCA
GCTCTCCGGCTGGGTGGGCTTGGCCAAGCTTGGCATTCCGGTACTGTTGGTAAAGCCACCATGGAAGACG
CCAAAAACATAAAGAAAGGCCCGGCGCCATTCTATCCGCTGGAAGATGGAACCGCTGGAGAGCAACTGCA
TAAGGCTATGAAGAGATACGCCCTGGTTCCTGGAACAATTGCTTTTACAGATGCACATATCGAGGTGGAC
ATCACTTACGCTGAGTACTTCGAAATGTCCGTTCGGTTGGCAGAAGCTATGAAACGATATGGGCTGAATA
CAAATCACAGAATCGTCGTATGCAGTGAAAACTCTCTTCAATTCTTTATGCCGGTGTTGGGCGCGTTATT
TATCGGAGTTGCAGTTGCGCCCGCGAACGACATTTATAATGAACGTGAATTGCTCAACAGTATGGGCATT
TCGCAGCCTACCGTGGTGTTCGTTTCCAAAAAGGGGTTGCAAAAAATTTTGAACGTGCAAAAAAAGCTCC
CAATCATCCAAAAAATTATTATCATGGATTCTAAAACGGATTACCAGGGATTTCAGTCGATGTACACGTT
CGTCACATCTCATCTACCTCCCGGTTTTAATGAATACGATTTTGTGCCAGAGTCCTTCGATAGGGACAAG
ACAATTGCACTGATCATGAACTCCTCTGGATCTACTGGTCTGCCTAAAGGTGTCGCTCTGCCTCATAGAA
CTGCCTGCGTGAGATTCTCGCATGCCAGAGATCCTATTTTTGGCAATCAAATCATTCCGGATACTGCGAT
TTTAAGTGTTGTTCCATTCCATCACGGTTTTGGAATGTTTACTACACTCGGATATTTGATATGTGGATTT
CGAGTCGTCTTAATGTATAGATTTGAAGAAGAGCTGTTTCTGAGGAGCCTTCAGGATTACAAGATTCAAA
GTGCGCTGCTGGTGCCAACCCTATTCTCCTTCTTCGCCAAAAGCACTCTGATTGACAAATACGATTTATC
TAATTTACACGAAATTGCTTCTGGTGGCGCTCCCCTCTCTAAGGAAGTCGGGGAAGCGGTTGCCAAGAGG
TTCCATCTGCCAGGTATCAGGCAAGGATATGGGCTCACTGAGACTACATCAGCTATTCTGATTACACCCG
AGGGGGATGATAAACCGGGCGCGGTCGGTAAAGTTGTTCCATTTTTTGAAGCGAAGGTTGTGGATCTGGA
TACCGGGAAAACGCTGGGCGTTAATCAAAGAGGCGAACTGTGTGTGAGAGGTCCTATGATTATGTCCGGT
TATGTAAACAATCCGGAAGCGACCAACGCCTTGATTGACAAGGATGGATGGCTACATTCTGGAGACATAG
CTTACTGGGACGAAGACGAACACTTCTTCATCGTTGACCGCCTGAAGTCTCTGATTAAGTACAAAGGCTA
TCAGGTGGCTCCCGCTGAATTGGAATCCATCTTGCTCCAACACCCCAACATCTTCGACGCAGGTGTCGCA
GGTCTTCCCGACGATGACGCCGGTGAACTTCCCGCCGCCGTTGTTGTTTTGGAGCACGGAAAGACGATGA
CGGAAAAAGAGATCGTGGATTACGTCGCCAGTCAAGTAACAACCGCGAAAAAGTTGCGCGGAGGAGTTGT
GTTTGTGGACGAAGTACCGAAAGGTCTTACCGGAAAACTCGACGCAAGAAAAATCAGAGAGATCCTCATA
AAGGCCAAGAAGGGCGGAAAGATCGCCGTGTAATTCTAGAGTCGGGGCGGCCGGCCGCTTCGAGCAGACA
TGATAAGATACATTGATGAGTTTGGACAAACCACAACTAGAATGCAGTGAAAAAAATGCTTTATTTGTGA
AATTTGTGATGCTATTGCTTTATTTGTAACCATTATAAGCTGCAATAAACAAGTTAACAACAACAATTGC
ATTCATTTTATGTTTCAGGTTCAGGGGGAGGTGTGGGAGGTTTTTTAAAGCAAGTAAAACCTCTACAAAT
GTGGTAAAATCGATAAGGATCCGTCGACCGATGCCCTTGAGAGCCTTCAACCCAGTCAGCTCCTTCCGGT
GGGCGCGGGGCATGACTATCGTCGCCGCACTTATGACTGTCTTCTTTATCATGCAACTCGTAGGACAGGT
GCCGGCAGCGCTCTTCCGCTTCCTCGCTCACTGACTCGCTGCGCTCGGTCGTTCGGCTGCGGCGAGCGGT
ATCAGCTCACTCAAAGGCGGTAATACGGTTATCCACAGAATCAGGGGATAACGCAGGAAAGAACATGTGA
GCAAAAGGCCAGCAAAAGGCCAGGAACCGTAAAAAGGCCGCGTTGCTGGCGTTTTTCCATAGGCTCCGCC
CCCCTGACGAGCATCACAAAAATCGACGCTCAAGTCAGAGGTGGCGAAACCCGACAGGACTATAAAGATA
CCAGGCGTTTCCCCCTGGAAGCTCCCTCGTGCGCTCTCCTGTTCCGACCCTGCCGCTTACCGGATACCTG
TCCGCCTTTCTCCCTTCGGGAAGCGTGGCGCTTTCTCATAGCTCACGCTGTAGGTATCTCAGTTCGGTGT
AGGTCGTTCGCTCCAAGCTGGGCTGTGTGCACGAACCCCCCGTTCAGCCCGACCGCTGCGCCTTATCCGG
TAACTATCGTCTTGAGTCCAACCCGGTAAGACACGACTTATCGCCACTGGCAGCAGCCACTGGTAACAGG
ATTAGCAGAGCGAGGTATGTAGGCGGTGCTACAGAGTTCTTGAAGTGGTGGCCTAACTACGGCTACACTA
GAAGAACAGTATTTGGTATCTGCGCTCTGCTGAAGCCAGTTACCTTCGGAAAAAGAGTTGGTAGCTCTTG
ATCCGGCAAACAAACCACCGCTGGTAGCGGTGGTTTTTTTGTTTGCAAGCAGCAGATTACGCGCAGAAAA
AAAGGATCTCAAGAAGATCCTTTGATCTTTTCTACGGGGTCTGACGCTCAGTGGAACGAAAACTCACGTT
AAGGGATTTTGGTCATGAGATTATCAAAAAGGATCTTCACCTAGATCCTTTTAAATTAAAAATGAAGTTT
TAAATCAATCTAAAGTATATATGAGTAAACTTGGTCTGACAGTTACCAATGCTTAATCAGTGAGGCACCT
ATCTCAGCGATCTGTCTATTTCGTTCATCCATAGTTGCCTGACTCCCCGTCGTGTAGATAACTACGATAC
GGGAGGGCTTACCATCTGGCCCCAGTGCTGCAATGATACCGCGAGACCCACGCTCACCGGCTCCAGATTT
ATCAGCAATAAACCAGCCAGCCGGAAGGGCCGAGCGCAGAAGTGGTCCTGCAACTTTATCCGCCTCCATC
CAGTCTATTAATTGTTGCCGGGAAGCTAGAGTAAGTAGTTCGCCAGTTAATAGTTTGCGCAACGTTGTTG
CCATTGCTACAGGCATCGTGGTGTCACGCTCGTCGTTTGGTATGGCTTCATTCAGCTCCGGTTCCCAACG
ATCAAGGCGAGTTACATGATCCCCCATGTTGTGCAAAAAAGCGGTTAGCTCCTTCGGTCCTCCGATCGTT
GTCAGAAGTAAGTTGGCCGCAGTGTTATCACTCATGGTTATGGCAGCACTGCATAATTCTCTTACTGTCA
TGCCATCCGTAAGATGCTTTTCTGTGACTGGTGAGTACTCAACCAAGTCATTCTGAGAATAGTGTATGCG
GCGACCGAGTTGCTCTTGCCCGGCGTCAATACGGGATAATACCGCGCCACATAGCAGAACTTTAAAAGTG
CTCATCATTGGAAAACGTTCTTCGGGGCGAAAACTCTCAAGGATCTTACCGCTGTTGAGATCCAGTTCGA
TGTAACCCACTCGTGCACCCAACTGATCTTCAGCATCTTTTACTTTCACCAGCGTTTCTGGGTGAGCAAA
AACAGGAAGGCAAAATGCCGCAAAAAAGGGAATAAGGGCGACACGGAAATGTTGAATACTCATACTCTTC
CTTTTTCAATATTATTGAAGCATTTATCAGGGTTATTGTCTCATGAGCGGATACATATTTGAATGTATTT
AGAAAAATAAACAAATAGGGGTTCCGCGCACATTTCCCCGAAAAGTGCCACCTG
[124 nt withheld, positions 4255-4378]
C
[91 nt withheld, positions 4380-4470]
A
[49 nt withheld, positions 4472-4520]
CCTTTGACGTTGGAGTCCACGTTCTTT
[37 nt withheld, positions 4548-4584]
ACCCTATCTCGGTCTATTCTTTTGATTTATAAGGGATTTTGCCGATTTCGGCCTATTGGTTAAAAAATGA
GCTGATTTAACAAAAATTTAACGCGAATTTTAACAAAATATTAACGCTTACAATTTGCCATTCGCCATTC
AGGCTGCGCAACTGTTGGGAAGGGCGATCGGTGCGGGCCTCTTCGCTATTACGCCAGCCCAAGCTACCAT
GATAAGTAAGTAATATTAAGGTACGGGAGGTACTTGGAGCGGCCGCAATAAAATATCTTTATTTTCATTA
CATCTGTGTGTTGGTTTTTTGTGTGAATCGATAGTACTAACATACGCTCTCCATCAAAACAAAACGAAAC
AAAACAAACTAGCAAAATAGGCTGTCCCCAGTGCAAGTGCAGGTGCCAGAACATTTCTCTATCGATA
