>Addgene plasmid #31065 | HNF4A_P2-198 | addgene partial sequence | sequence record 37017 | LucNRev 5'-CCTTATGCAGTTGCTCTCC-3'
GCNTCGCGGAATGAATGGCGCCGGGCCTTTCTTTATGTTTTTGGCGTCTTCCATGGTGGCTTTACCAACA
GTACCGGAATGCCAAGCTTGGGCCAAGCCCACCCAGCCGGAGAGCTGGGGGCATGGAGGAGCAGGGGCCC
GCTCACAGCAGCAGCACAGCCACCAGGAGCCCGTCCACCAGGAAGGCGGTGAGTGCGGCCAGCTGCCACC
GCCCGGTTATCTTATTGATTCTTCTAATCACCCAAGGTGGGTGGATACGTTAAAGAGTAACCAGTCACTT
AGGGAACCGCTCGAGCCCGGGCTAGCACGCGTAAGAGCTCGGTACCTATCGATAGAGAAATGTTCTGGCA
CCTGCACTTGCACTGGGGACAGCCTATTTTGCTAGTTTGTTTTGTTTCGTTTTGTTTTGATGGAGAGCGT
ATGTTAGTACTATCGATTCACACAAAAAACCAACACACAGATGTAATGAAAATAAAGATATTTTATTGCG
GCCGCTCCAAGTACCTCCCGTACCTTAATATTACTTACTTATCATGGTAGCTTGGGCTGGCGTAATAGCG
AAGAGGCCCGCACCGATCGCCCTTCCCAACAGTTGCGCAGCCTGAATGGCGAATGGCAAATTGTAAGCGT
TAATATTTTGTTAAAATTCGCGTTAAATTTTTGTTAAATCAGCTCATTTTTTAACCAATAGGCCGAAATC
GGCAAAATCCCTTATAAATCAAAAGAATAGACCGAGATAGGGT
[37 nt withheld, positions 744-780]
AAAGAACGTGGACTCCAACGTCAAAGG
[33 nt withheld, positions 808-840]
